>Addgene plasmid #140184 | pEU3-NII-FLAGLICNot | addgene full sequence | sequence record 300409 | Addgene NGS Result
ACTAGTATGGATTATAAGGACGACGACGACAAAGAGAACCTGTACTTCCAATCCAATATTGGAAGTGGAT
AACGGATCCATATATAGGGCCCGGGTTATAATTACCTCAGGTCGACGTCCCATGGTTTTGTATAGAATTT
ACGGCTAGCGCCGGATGCGACGCCGGTCGCGTCTTATCCGGCCTTCCTATATCAGGCTGTGTTTAAGACG
CCGCCGCTTCGCCCAAATCCTTATGCCGGTTCGACGACTGGACAAAATACTGTTTATCTTCCCAGCGCAG
GCAGGTTAATGTACCACCCCAGCAGCAGCCGGTATCCAGCGCGTATATACCTTCCGGCGTACCTTTGCCC
TCCAGCGATGCCCAGTGACCAAAGGCGATGCTGTATTCTTCAGCGACAGGGCCAGGAATCGCAAACCACG
GTTTCAGTGGGGCAGGGGCCTCTTCCGGCGATTCTTACTAGCTAGTATGCATAGGTGCTGAAATATAAAG
TTTGTGTTTCTAAAACACACGTGGTACGTACGATAACGTACAGTGTTTTTCCCTCCACTTAAATCGAAGG
GTAGTGTCTTGGAGCGCGCGGAGTAAACATATATGGTTCATATATGTCCGTAGGCACGTAAAAAAAGCGA
GGGATTCGAATTCCCCCGGAACCCCCGGTTGGGGCCCACGCCTCGATCGAGCAAAAAAAAAAAAGAAAAA
AAAAAAAAAAAAAAGCTTTCCCGCGGCCAGCTTGGCGTAATCATGGTCATAGCTGTTTCCTGTGTGAAAT
TGTTATCCGCTCACAATTCCACACAACATACGAGCCGGAAGCATAAAGTGTAAAGCCTGGGGTGCCTAAT
GAGTGAGCTAACTCACATTAATTGCGTTGCGCTCACTGCCCGCTTTCCAGTCGGGAAACCTGTCGTGCCA
GCTGCATTAATGAATCGGCCAACGCGCGGGGAGAGGCGGTTTGCGTATTGGGCGCTCTTCCGCTTCCTCG
CTCACTGACTCGCTGCGCTCGGTCGCTCGGCTGCGGCGAGCGGTATCAGCTCACTCAAAGGCGGTAATAC
GGTTATCCACAGAATCAGGGGATAACGCAGGAAAGAACATGTGAGCAAAAGGCCAGCAAAAGGCCAGGAA
CCGTAAAAAGGCCGCGTTGCTGGCGTTTTTCCATAGGCTCCGCCCCCCTGACGAGCATCACAAAAATCGA
CGCTCAAGTCAGAGGTGGCGAAACCCGACAGGACTATAAAGATACCAGGCGTTTCCCCCTGGAAGCTCCC
TCGTGCGCTCTCCTGTTCCGACCCTGCCGCTTACCGGATACCTGTCCGCCTTTCTCCCTTCGGGAAGCGT
GGCGCTTTCTCATAGCTCACGCTGTAGGTATCTCAGTTCGGTGTAGGTCGTTCGCTCCAAGCTGGGCTGT
GTGCACGAACCCCCCGTTCAGCCCGACCGCTGCGCCTTATCCGGTAACTATCGTCTTGAGTCCAACCCGG
TAAGACACGACTTATCGCCACTGGCAGCAGCCACTGGTAACAGGATTAGCAGAGCGAGGTATGTAGGCGG
TGCTACAGAGTTCTTGAAGTGGTGGCCTAACTACGGCTACACTAGAAGAACAGTATTTGGTATCTGCGCT
CTGCTGAAGCCAGTTACCTTCGGAAAAAGAGTTGGTAGCTCTTGATCCGGCAAACAAACCACCGCTGGTA
GCGGTGGTTTTTTTGTTTGCAAGCAGCAGATTACGCGCAGAAAAAAAGGATCTCAAGAAGATCCTTTGAT
CTTTTCTACGGGGTCTGACGCTCAGTGGAACGAAAACTCACGTTAAGGGATTTTGGTCATGAGATTATCA
AAAAGGATCTTCACCTAGATCCTTTTAAATTAAAAATGAAGTTTTAAATCAATCTAAAGTATATATGAGT
AAACTTGGTCTGACAGTTACCAATGCTTAATCAGTGAGGCACCTATCTCAGCGATCTGTCTATTTCGTTC
ATCCATAGTTGCCTGACTCCCCGTCGTGTAGATAACTACGATACGGGAGGGCTTACCACCTGGCCCCAGT
GCTGCAATGATACCGCGAGACCCACGCTCACCGGCTCCAGATTTATCAGCAATAAACCAGCCAGCCGGAA
GGGCCGAGCGCAGAAGTGGTCCTGCAACTTTATCCGCCTCCATCCAGTCTATTAATTGTTGCCGGGAAGC
TAGAGTAAGTAGTTCGCCAGTTAATAGTTTGCGCAACGTTGTTGCCATTGCTACAGGCATCGTGGTGTCA
CGCTCGTCGTTTGGTATGGCTTCATTCAGCTCCGGTTCCCAACGATCAAGGCGAGTTACATGATCCCCCA
TGTTGTGCAAAAAAGCGGTTAGCTCCTTCGGTCCTCCGATCGTTGTCAGAAGTAAGTTGGCCGCAGTGTT
ATCACTCATGGTTATGGCAGCACTGCATAATTCTCTTACTGTCATGCCATCCGTAAGATGCTTTTCTGTG
ACTGGTGAGTACTCAACCAAGTCATTCTGAGAATAGTGTATGCGGCCGCCGAGTTGCTCTTGCCCGGCGT
CAATACGGGATAATACCGCGCCACATAGCAGAACTTTAAAAGTGCTCATCATTGGAAAACGTTCTTCGGG
GCGAAAACTCTCAAGGATCTTACCGCTGTTGAGATCCAGTTCGATGTAACCCACTCGTGCACCCAACTGA
TCTTCAGCATCTTTTACTTTCACCAGCGTTTCTGGGTGAGCAAAAACAGGAAGGCAAAATGCCGCAAAAA
AGGGAATAAGGGCGACACGGAAATGTTGAATACTCATACTCTTCCTTTTTCAATGTTATGAAGCATTTAT
CAGGGTTATTGTCTCATGAGCGGATACATATTTGAATGTATTTAGAAAAATAAACAAATAGGGGTTCCGC
GCACATTTCCCCGAAAAGTGCCACCTGACGTCTAAGAAACCATTATTATCATGACATTAACCTATAAAAA
TAGGCGTATCACGAGGCCCTTTCGTCTCGCGCGTTTCGGTGATGACGGTGAAAACCTCTGACACATGCAG
CTCCCGGAGACGGTCACAGCTTGTCTGTAAGCGGATGCCGGGAGCAGACAAGCCCGTCAGGGCGCGTCAG
CGGGTGTTGGCGGGTGTCGGGGCTGGCTTAACTATGCGGCATCAGAGCAGATTGTACTGAGAGTGCACCA
TTCGACGCTCTCCCTTATGCGACTCCTGCATTAGGAAGCAGCCCAGTAGTAGGTTGAGGCCGTTGAGCAC
CGCCGCCGCAAGGAATGGTGCATGCAAGGAGATGGCGCCCAACAGTCCCCCGGCCACGGGGCCTGCCACC
ATACCCACGCCGAAACAAGCGCTCATGAGCCCGAAGTGGCGAGCCCGATCTTCCCCATCGGTGATGTCGG
CGATATAGGCGCCAGCAACCGCACCTGTGGCGCCGGTGATGCCGGCCACGATGCGTCCGGCGTAGAGGAT
CTGGCTAGCGATGACCCTGCTGATTGGTTCGCTGACCATTTCCGGGTGCGGGACGGCGTTACCAGAAACT
CAGAAGGTTCGTCCAACCAAACCGACTCTGGCGGCAGTTTACGAGAGAGATGATAGGGTCTGCTTCAGTA
AGCCAGATGCTACACAATTAGGCTTGTACATACTGTCGTTAGAACGCGGCTACAATTAATACATAACCTT
ATGTATCATACACATACGTAATACGACTCACTATAGGGTACACGGAATTCGCGTTTTTATTTTTAATTTT
CTTTCAAATACTTCTAGCTAGAGTATTTTTACAACAATTACCAACAACAACAACAAACAACAACAACATT
ACATTTTACATTCTACAACTACAGAT
Features (pLannotate 1.2.2; 15 found; start..end, strand, type, name):
    206..454     -  CDS            apaH (fragment): APAH_ECOLI - Experimental evidence at protein level: Swiss-Prot protein existence level 1. Hydrolyzes diadenosine 5',5'''-P1,P4-tetraphosphate to yield ADP. From Escherichia coli (strain K12).
    531..561     +  ncRNA          TMV UPD-PK3: Accession: RF01072 - Pseudoknot of upstream pseudoknot domain (UPD) of the 3'UTR
    563..629     +  ncRNA          TLS-PK2: Accession: RF01077 - Pseudoknot of tRNA-like structure
    687..710     -  promoter       URA3 promoter (fragment): S. cerevisiae URA3
    770..786     -  protein_bind   lac operator: The lac repressor binds to the lac operator to inhibit transcription in E. coli. This inhibition can be relieved by adding lactose or isopropyl-β-D-thiogalactopyranoside (IPTG). lac repressor encoded by lacI
    794..824     -  promoter       lac promoter: promoter for the E. coli lac operon
    839..860     -  protein_bind   CAP binding site: CAP binding activates transcription in the presence of cAMP. E. coli catabolite activator protein
    873..965     -  CDS            lacI (fragment): lac repressor; lacI; The lac repressor binds to the lac operator to inhibit transcription in E. coli. This inhibition can be relieved by adding lactose or isopropyl-β-D-thiogalactopyranoside (IPTG).
   1148..1736    -  rep_origin     ori: high-copy-number ColE1/pMB1/pBR322/pUC origin of replication
   1907..2767    -  CDS            AmpR: β-lactamase; bla; confers resistance to ampicillin, carbenicillin, and related antibiotics
   2768..2871    -  promoter       AmpR promoter: bla
   2966..3001    +  CDS            rop (fragment): Rop protein, which maintains plasmids at low copy number; rop
   3103..3151    +  misc_feature   bom (fragment): basis of mobility region from pBR322
   3152..3431    -  CDS            TcR (fragment): tetracycline efflux protein; tet; confers resistance to tetracycline
   3659..3677    +  promoter       T7 promoter: promoter for bacteriophage T7 RNA polymerase
