[The description below was written by a language model from this plasmid's Addgene catalogue record and pLannotate feature annotations shown in this document.]
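Description:
pEU3-NII-FLAGLICNot is an empty-backbone expression vector of about 3.8 kb, designed for producing recombinant proteins in a wheat germ-based cell-free translation system rather than in living cells. It is propagated in E. coli as a high-copy plasmid through a ColE1/pUC-type origin and is selected with ampicillin via the β-lactamase gene and its native promoter. The annotation also picks up several short leftovers of earlier cloning vectors: fragments of rop, bom, the tetracycline resistance gene and lacI, a lac promoter/operator/CAP site block, and a piece of E. coli apaH. As fragments, these appear to be backbone remnants rather than functional parts.

The functional cassette begins with a bacteriophage T7 promoter, which lets T7 RNA polymerase transcribe mRNA in vitro for subsequent translation in wheat germ extract. According to the catalogue fields, the promoter is followed by a FLAG epitope that ends up at the N terminus of the inserted protein, allowing detection or affinity purification. A ligation-independent cloning site incorporating a NotI restriction site accepts the open reading frame without conventional ligation. Neither the FLAG tag nor the LIC site is called out in the automated feature table. Downstream on the circular map, the table detects tobacco mosaic virus 3′UTR pseudoknot and tRNA-like structure elements, which plausibly serve as a 3′ untranslated region for the transcript, though the record does not state their role. No insert is present. The vector belongs to a family of wheat germ expression plasmids that carry different affinity tags.
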