Addgene plasmid #140184: pEU3-NII-FLAGLICNot
Purpose: (Empty Backbone) Used for producing recombinant proteins by wheat germ-based cell-free translation, contains T7 promoter, FLAG-tag and NotI restriction site
Depositing lab: Tamás Mészáros. Depositing organization: Semmelweis University. Publication: A novel family of expression vectors with multiple affinity tags for wheat germ cell-free protein expression. Nagy SK, Kallai BM, Andras J, Meszaros T. BMC Biotechnol. 2020 Mar 14;20(1):17. doi: 10.1186/s12896-020-00610-5. PubMed 32169064.
Backbone
  Vector backbone: pEU3-NII-FLAGLICNot
  Backbone size (bp): 3811
  Vector type: expression vector for a cell-free system
  Promoter: T7
  Tag / fusion protein: FLAG (N terminal on insert)
Growth in bacteria
  Bacterial resistance: Ampicillin, 100 μg/mL
  Growth temperature: 37°C
  Growth strain: DH5alpha
  Copy number: High Copy
Gene/Insert
  Cloning method: Ligation Independent Cloning
  Sequencing primers: 5′ CACTATAGGGTACACGGAATTCGC; 3′ TATAGGAAGGCCGGATAAGACG
Terms and licenses: Academic/Nonprofit Terms; Industry Terms: Not Available to Industry
How to cite: pEU3-NII-FLAGLICNot was a gift from Tamás Mészáros (Addgene plasmid # 140184 ; http://n2t.net/addgene:140184 ; RRID:Addgene_140184)
